Addgene plasmid #125030: pKmK.I1L
Purpose: Storage plasmid for K.marxianus left homology arm; type 1 part
Depositing lab: John Morrissey. Depositing organization: University College Cork. Publication: Biological Parts for Kluyveromyces marxianus Synthetic Biology. Rajkumar AS, Varela JA, Juergens H, Daran JG, Morrissey JP. Front Bioeng Biotechnol. 2019 May 7;7:97. doi: 10.3389/fbioe.2019.00097. eCollection 2019. PubMed 31134195.
Backbone
  Vector backbone: YTK001
  Backbone manufacturer: Dueber lab, UC Berkeley
  Backbone size w/o insert (bp): 1667
  Vector type: Yeast Expression, Synthetic Biology
Growth in bacteria
  Bacterial resistance: Chloramphenicol, 25 μg/mL
  Growth temperature: 37°C
  Growth strain: DH5alpha
  Copy number: High Copy
Gene/Insert
  Gene/Insert name: Left homology arm for targeting integration to LAC4
  Insert size (bp): 908
  Cloning method: Gibson Cloning
  Sequencing primers: 5′ tttgctggccttttgctc; 3′ catctggatttgttcagaacg
Terms and licenses: Academic/Nonprofit Terms; Industry Terms: Not Available to Industry
Depositor comments: Meant for the construction of integrative vectors (single- or multi-gene). Contains the appropriate YTK-compatible Golden Gate overhangs for a type 1 part. The necessary internal BsmBI sites to use this as a connector for multi-gene assembly have been added by PCR. Please note that the minor differences between the Addgene NGS results and depositor's annotated sequence do not affect the plasmid function.
How to cite: pKmK.I1L was a gift from John Morrissey (Addgene plasmid # 125030 ; http://n2t.net/addgene:125030 ; RRID:Addgene_125030)
