[The description below was written by a language model from this plasmid's Addgene catalogue record and pLannotate feature annotations shown in this document.]
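Description:
pKmK.I1L is a small part-storage plasmid from a Kluyveromyces marxianus synthetic biology toolkit, built on the YTK001 entry vector of the Yeast Toolkit (YTK) Golden Gate system. It is a bacterial maintenance vector rather than a yeast-replicating plasmid. The annotated backbone consists only of a high-copy ColE1/pUC-type origin, a chloramphenicol acetyltransferase (cat) gene driven by its own promoter for chloramphenicol selection in E. coli, and a phage lambda t0 terminator. No yeast origin, yeast marker or expression promoter appears in the feature table, which is consistent with its role as a storage plasmid for a single DNA part.

The insert, introduced by Gibson cloning, is a roughly 0.9 kb left homology arm for directing chromosomal integration to the LAC4 locus, which encodes beta-galactosidase. The automated annotation detects this region as a fragment of a LAC4 coding sequence by similarity to the K. lactis protein. That label reflects the closest database match, and the record describes the arm as a K. marxianus targeting sequence. The arm is formatted as a YTK type 1 part, carrying the compatible Golden Gate overhangs so it can occupy the first position of an assembly. According to the depositor, internal BsmBI sites were also added by PCR so that the part can act as a connector in multi-gene assemblies.

The plasmid is intended for building single- or multi-gene integrative vectors, presumably in combination with a matching right homology arm part, so that assembled cassettes recombine into the LAC4 locus. The depositor notes minor differences between the sequenced and annotated versions that do not affect function.
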