Features (pLannotate 1.2.2; 5 found; start..end, strand, type, name):
     17..910     -  CDS            LAC4 (fragment): BGAL_KLULA - Experimental evidence at protein level: Swiss-Prot protein existence level 1. From Kluyveromyces lactis (strain ATCC 8585 / CBS 2359 / DSM 70799 / NBRC 1267 / NRRL Y-1140 / WM37) (Yeast) (Candida sphaerica).
    952..986     -  terminator     lambda t0 terminator: minimal transcription terminator from phage lambda (Scholtissek and Grosse, 1987)
   1060..1716    -  CDS            cat: CAT_ECOLX - Experimental evidence at protein level: Swiss-Prot protein existence level 1. This enzyme is an effector of chloramphenicol resistance in bacteria. From Escherichia coli. This protein is used as a marker in many commonly used cloning vectors, such as pACYC184.
   1717..1814    -  promoter       cat promoter: promoter of the E. coli cat gene encoding chloramphenicol acetyltransferase
   1898..2486    +  rep_origin     ori: high-copy-number ColE1/pMB1/pBR322/pUC origin of replication
>Addgene plasmid #125030 | pKmK.I1L | addgene full sequence | sequence record 244899 | Addgene NGS Result
TCGGTCTCACCCTTTCAGGCGCGCCGAAAGTGATTGAAGAACCCTCAAACTTGCTGGATATTTCCTTACC
CTTGACCTTTAGGCTTTCAATTTTACCCAACAATTTGTCCAAGACAAATTGCAATCCACTGGATTCAACT
GAGACATAACGTTTACCGTCGTTGATCTTGGTAGGTTTTTCTGCTGTCTCTGTAACAAAATCTGGTACCT
TTAATGGAAGTTCGGCTTGGCCCCAGGCAATTTCATGACCTGCCTTTAGAACACCAGCATCATCCTTTAA
CACGGCAACAACATAAGTGGTATCAGAAGGAATAGTAACAGATTCTTCTGGCTTTAAAGCTGGAACGTCG
ATTGTCTTTCCCGTGTCCTTGTCGATAAACAATAAGTGATCTGTCGTAATGAAGTCGTGCTTATTTGTGA
TTGTTACAGATCCGTGCGCAATTTTAATATGAACGGGTTCAATAACCTTCTTATACTCTACAAGGCCCGG
AGTAGGATTATGCTCACTGTTACACAAACCATCCATGATGAACACTCCGTCATGAACCTCTTCCTTAAAG
TCACCACCATAAGCATAAGCTTTATGCAACTTACCATCTGCAGTACTAACATCTTCGAATTCAATACCGT
GATTTGCCCATTCCCAGATAAAGCCACCTTGGTAAAACTTCTCCTTGTAGAACAACTCTTGATATTCTTT
CAAAGAACCCGGGCCGTTACCCATTGCATGACCGTACTCACACAAGATCAAAGGCTTTTCAAACTTACCA
TTTTCATCAGTGTGGTTCTTCCTCCACCTTTCCATAATTTCAAATGTTGGGTACATGAAACTAAAGATAT
CTGCACTCAAAGCGTTCAAGTCACCCTCATAATGCACCAGTCTGGTAGGATCCAATTGCTTAAGAATTCG
CATCTAGACTGATGAGACGAACGTGAGACCTGCATAGACCAATAAAAAACGCCCGGCGGCAACCGAGCGT
TCTGAACAAATCCAGATGGAGTTCTGAGGTCATTACTGGATCTATCAACAGGAGTCCAAGCGAGCTCGAT
ATCAAATTACGCCCCGCCCTGCCACTCATCGCAGTACTGTTGTAATTCATTAAGCATTCTGCCGACATGG
AAGCCATCACAAACGGCATGATGAACCTGAATCGCCAGCGGCATCAGCACCTTGTCGCCTTGCGTATAAT
ATTTGCCCATGGTGAAAACGGGGGCGAAGAAGTTGTCCATATTGGCCACGTTTAAATCAAAACTGGTGAA
ACTCACCCAGGGATTGGCTGAAACGAAAAACATATTCTCAATAAACCCTTTAGGGAAATAGGCCAGGTTT
TCACCGTAACACGCCACATCTTGCGAATATATGTGTAGAAACTGCCGGAAATCGTCGTGGTATTCACTCC
AGAGCGATGAAAACGTTTCAGTTTGCTCATGGAAAACGGTGTAACAAGGGTGAACACTATCCCATATCAC
CAGCTCACCGTCTTTCATTGCCATACGAAATTCCGGATGAGCATTCATCAGGCGGGCAAGAATGTGAATA
AAGGCCGGATAAAACTTGTGCTTATTTTTCTTTACGGTCTTTAAAAAGGCCGTAATATCCAGCTGAACGG
TCTGGTTATAGGTACATTGAGCAACTGACTGAAATGCCTCAAAATGTTCTTTACGATGCCATTGGGATAT
ATCAACGGTGGTATATCCAGTGATTTTTTTCTCCATTTTAGCTTCCTTAGCTCCTGAAAATCTCGATAAC
TCAAAAAATACGCCCGGTAGTGATCTTATTTCATTATGGTGAAAGTTGGAACCTCTTACGTGCCCGATCA
ATCATGACCAAAATCCCTTAACGTGAGTTTTCGTTCCACTGAGCGTCAGACCCCGTAGAAAAGATCAAAG
GATCTTCTTGAGATCCTTTTTTTCTGCGCGTAATCTGCTGCTTGCAAACAAAAAAACCACCGCTACCAGC
GGTGGTTTGTTTGCCGGATCAAGAGCTACCAACTCTTTTTCCGAAGGTAACTGGCTTCAGCAGAGCGCAG
ATACCAAATACTGTTCTTCTAGTGTAGCCGTAGTTAGGCCACCACTTCAAGAACTCTGTAGCACCGCCTA
CATACCTCGCTCTGCTAATCCTGTTACCAGTGGCTGCTGCCAGTGGCGATAAGTCGTGTCTTACCGGGTT
GGACTCAAGACGATAGTTACCGGATAAGGCGCAGCGGTCGGGCTGAACGGGGGGTTCGTGCACACAGCCC
AGCTTGGAGCGAACGACCTACACCGAACTGAGATACCTACAGCGTGAGCTATGAGAAAGCGCCACGCTTC
CCGAAGGGAGAAAGGCGGACAGGTATCCGGTAAGCGGCAGGGTCGGAACAGGAGAGCGCACGAGGGAGCT
TCCAGGGGGAAACGCCTGGTATCTTTATAGTCCTGTCGGGTTTCGCCACCTCTGACTTGAGCGTCGATTT
TTGTGATGCTCGTCAGGGGGGCGGAGCCTATGGAAAAACGCCAGCAACGCGGCCTTTTTACGGTTCCTGG
CCTTTTGCTGGCCTTTTGCTCACATGTTCTTTCCTGCGTTATCCCCTGATTCTGTGGATAACCGTAGCA
